Addgene plasmid #107437: pYES2.1-cerMET5
Purpose: Overexpression of MET fusion protein in S. cerevisiae
Depositing lab: Clare O'Connor. Depositing organization: Boston College. Publication: Pathways over Time: Functional Genomics Research in an Introductory Laboratory Course. Reeves TD, Warner DM, Ludlow LH, O'Connor CM. CBE Life Sci Educ. 2018 Spring;17(1). pii: 17/1/ar1. doi: 10.1187/cbe.17-01-0012. PubMed 29326101.
Backbone
  Vector backbone: pYES2.1
  Backbone manufacturer: Invitrogen
  Backbone size w/o insert (bp): 5886
  Vector type: Yeast Expression
  Selectable markers: URA3
Growth in bacteria
  Bacterial resistance: Ampicillin, 100 μg/mL
  Growth temperature: 37°C
  Growth strain: DH5alpha
  Copy number: High Copy
Gene/Insert
  Gene/Insert name: MET5 (alt name: ECM17)
  Species: S. cerevisiae (budding yeast)
  Insert size (bp): 4326
  Mutation: V81I, K341E, P597L, Y605C, E741G, D932G, N1217S, H1335R
  Entrez Gene: MET5 (a.k.a. YJR137C, ECM17)
  Promoter: GAL1
  Tag / fusion protein: V5-His (C terminal on insert)
  Cloning method: TOPO Cloning
  Sequencing primers: 5′ AATATACCTCTATACTTTAACGTC; 3′ ACCGAGGAGAGGGTTAGGGAT
Terms and licenses: Academic/Nonprofit Terms; Industry Terms: Not Available to Industry
Depositor comments: contains the coding sequence for the beta subunit of sulfite reductase Construct was not functional in complementation analysis, but this may be due to tags rather than mutations in the coding sequence. Use with caution.
How to cite: pYES2.1-cerMET5 was a gift from Clare O'Connor (Addgene plasmid # 107437 ; http://n2t.net/addgene:107437 ; RRID:Addgene_107437)
