[The description below was written by a language model from this plasmid's Addgene catalogue record and pLannotate feature annotations shown in this document.]
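Description:
pYES2.1-cerMET5 is a yeast expression plasmid built on the Invitrogen pYES2.1 TOPO-cloning backbone and designed for galactose-inducible overexpression of a tagged Met5 protein in Saccharomyces cerevisiae. It is an E. coli–yeast shuttle vector. A high-copy ColE1/pUC-type origin and the β-lactamase gene (ampicillin resistance) support propagation in bacteria. The 2μ origin provides episomal maintenance in yeast, and URA3 allows selection in ura3 hosts, with counterselection on 5-FOA possible. An f1 origin is also present. The short lacI, tet promoter and RAF1 fragments in the annotation appear to be backbone remnants, the RAF1 piece probably coming from the 2μ segment.

The insert is the roughly 4.3 kb S. cerevisiae MET5 (ECM17) coding sequence, which encodes the β subunit of sulfite reductase. This enzyme reduces sulfite to sulfide in the sulfur assimilation pathway leading to cysteine and methionine. The gene sits downstream of the Gal4-regulated GAL1 promoter, with a T7 promoter lying between the two, and is followed by the CYC1 terminator. The coding sequence is fused at its C terminus to a V5 epitope and, according to the catalogue entry, a His tag for detection and purification; the feature tables annotate only the V5 portion. The cloned sequence carries eight recorded amino-acid substitutions: V81I, K341E, P597L, Y605C, E741G, D932G, N1217S and H1335R.

The two full-sequence records differ by two nucleotides in length. The depositor's record annotates MET5 as two overlapping fragments, whereas the repository's sequencing result shows one continuous reading frame. The plasmid was made for functional genomics work on methionine biosynthesis in a teaching laboratory. The depositor cautions that it failed to complement in functional tests, possibly because of the tags rather than the mutations, so it should be used with care.
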