Features (pLannotate 1.2.2; 15 found; start..end, strand, type, name):
     53..94      +  CDS            V5 tag: epitope tag from simian virus 5
    142..389     +  terminator     CYC1 terminator: S. cerevisiae CYC1; transcription terminator for CYC1
    401..454     -  CDS            lacI (fragment): lac repressor; lacI; The lac repressor binds to the lac operator to inhibit transcription in E. coli. This inhibition can be relieved by adding lactose or isopropyl-β-D-thiogalactopyranoside (IPTG).
    637..1225    -  rep_origin     ori: high-copy-number ColE1/pMB1/pBR322/pUC origin of replication
   1396..2256    -  CDS            AmpR: β-lactamase; bla; confers resistance to ampicillin, carbenicillin, and related antibiotics
   2257..2273    -  promoter       AmpR promoter (fragment): bla
   2352..3155    -  CDS            URA3: orotidine-5'-phosphate decarboxylase, required for uracil biosynthesis; S. cerevisiae URA3; yeast auxotrophic marker, counterselectable with 5-fluoroorotic acid (5-FOA)
   3156..3371    -  promoter       URA3 promoter: S. cerevisiae URA3
   3396..3821    +  CDS            RAF1 (fragment): RAF_YEAST - Experimental evidence at transcript level: Swiss-Prot protein existence level 2. Antagonizes transcriptional repression of recombinase FLP by REP1-REP2. May play a role in plasmid partitioning. From Saccharomyces cerevisiae (strain ATCC 204508 / S288c) (Baker's yeast).
   3975..4855    -  rep_origin     2μ ori: yeast 2μ plasmid origin of replication
   4924..5379    -  rep_origin     f1 ori (sequence partly withheld): f1 bacteriophage origin of replication; arrow indicates direction of (+) strand synthesis
   5398..5839    +  promoter       GAL1 promoter: S. cerevisiae GAL1; inducible promoter, regulated by Gal4
   5871..5887    +  promoter       T7 promoter (fragment): promoter for bacteriophage T7 RNA polymerase
   5887..7986    +  CDS            MET5 (fragment): MET5_YEAST - Also known as ECM17. Experimental evidence at protein level: Swiss-Prot protein existence level 1. Catalyzes the reduction of sulfite to sulfide, one of several activities required for the biosynthesis of L-cysteine from sulfate. From Saccharomyces cerevisiae (strain ATCC 204508 / S288c) (Baker's yeast).
   7971..10211   +  CDS            MET5 (fragment): MET5_YEAST - Also known as ECM17. Experimental evidence at protein level: Swiss-Prot protein existence level 1. Catalyzes the reduction of sulfite to sulfide, one of several activities required for the biosynthesis of L-cysteine from sulfate. From Saccharomyces cerevisiae (strain ATCC 204508 / S288c) (Baker's yeast).
>Addgene plasmid #107437 | pYES2.1-cerMET5 | depositor full sequence | sequence record 202657 | Full Sequence
AGGGAATATTAAGCTCGCCCTTAAGGGCGAGCTTCGAGGTCACCCATTCGAAGGTAAGCCTATCCCTAAC
CCTCTCCTCGGTCTCGATTCTACGCGTACCGGTCATCATCACCATCACCATTGAGTTTCTAGAGGGCCGC
ATCATGTAATTAGTTATGTCACGCTTACATTCACGCCCTCCCCCCACATCCGCTCTAACCGAAAAGGAAG
GAGTTAGACAACCTGAAGTCTAGGTCCCTATTTATTTTTTTATAGTTATGTTAGTATTAAGAACGTTATT
TATATTTCAAATTTTTCTTTTTTTTCTGTACAGACGCGTGTACGCATGTAACATTATACTGAAAACCTTG
CTTGAGAAGGTTTTGGGACGCTCGAAGGCTTTAATTTGCAAGCTGCGGCCCTGCATTAATGAATCGGCCA
ACGCGCGGGGAGAGGCGGTTTGCGTATTGGGCGCTCTTCCGCTTCCTCGCTCACTGACTCGCTGCGCTCG
GTCGTTCGGCTGCGGCGAGCGGTATCAGCTCACTCAAAGGCGGTAATACGGTTATCCACAGAATCAGGGG
ATAACGCAGGAAAGAACATGTGAGCAAAAGGCCAGCAAAAGCCCAGGAACCGTAAAAAGGCCGCGTTGCT
GGCGTTTTTCCATAGGCTCCGCCCCCCTGACGAGCATCACAAAAATCGACGCTCAAGTCAGAGGTGGCGA
AACCCGACAGGACTATAAAGATACCAGGCGTTTCCCCCTGGAAGCTCCCTCGTGCGCTCTCCTGTTCCGA
CCCTGCCGCTTACCGGATACCTGTCCGCCTTTCTCCCTTCGGGAAGCGTGGCGCTTTCTCATAGCTCACG
CTGTAGGTATCTCAGTTCGGTGTAGGTCGTTCGCTCCAAGCTGGGCTGTGTGCACGAACCCCCCGTTCAG
CCCGACCGCTGCGCCTTATCCGGTAACTATCGTCTTGAGTCCAACCCGGTAAGACACGACTTATCGCCAC
TGGCAGCAGCCACTGGTAACAGGATTAGCAGAGCGAGGTATGTAGGCGGTGCTACAGAGTTCTTGAAGTG
GTGGCCTAACTACGGCTACACTAGAAGGACAGTATTTGGTATCTGCGCTCTGCTGAAGCCAGTTACCTTC
GGAAAAAGAGTTGGTAGCTCTTGATCCGGCAAACAAACCACCGCTGGTAGCGGTGGTTTTTTTGTTTGCA
AGCAGCAGATTACGCGCAGAAAAAAAGGATCTCAAGAAGATCCTTTGATCTTTTCTACGGGGTCTGACGC
TCAGTGGAACGAAAACTCACGTTAAGGGATTTTGGTCATGAGATTATCAAAAAGGATCTTCACCTAGATC
CTTTTAAATTAAAAATGAAGTTTTAAATCAATCTAAAGTATATATGAGTAAACTTGGTCTGACAGTTACC
AATGCTTAATCAGTGAGGCACCTATCTCAGCGATCTGTCTATTTCGTTCATCCATAGTTGCCTGACTCCC
CGTCGTGTAGATAACTACGATACGGGAGCGCTTACCATCTGGCCCCAGTGCTGCAATGATACCGCGAGAC
CCACGCTCACCGGCTCCAGATTTATCAGCAATAAACCAGCCAGCCGGAAGGGCCGAGCGCAGAAGTGGTC
CTGCAACTTTATCCGCCTCCATTCAGTCTATTAATTGTTGCCGGGAAGCTAGAGTAAGTAGTTCGCCAGT
TAATAGTTTGCGCAACGTTGTTGGCATTGCTACAGGCATCGTGGTGTCACTCTCGTCGTTTGGTATGGCT
TCATTCAGCTCCGGTTCCCAACGATCAAGGCGAGTTACATGATCCCCCATGTTGTGCAAAAAAGCGGTTA
GCTCCTTCGGTCCTCCGATCGTTGTCAGAAGTAAGTTGGCCGCAGTGTTATCACTCATGGTTATGGCAGC
ACTGCATAATTCTCTTACTGTCATGCCATCCGTAAGATGCTTTTCTGTGACTGGTGAGTACTCAACCAAG
TCATTCTGAGAATAGTGTATGCGGCGACCGAGTTGCTCTTGCCCGGCGTCAATACGGGATAATAGTGTAT
CACATAGCAGAACTTTAAAAGTGCTCATCATTGGAAAACGTTCTTCGGGGCGAAAACTCTCAAGGATCTT
ACCGCTGTTGAGATCCAGTTCGATGTAACCCACTCGTGCACCCAACTGATCTTCAGCATCTTTTACTTTC
ACCAGCGTTTCTGGGTGAGCAAAAACAGGAAGGCAAAATGCCGCAAAAAAGGGAATAAGGGCGACACGGA
AATGTTGAATACTCATACTCTTCCTTTTTCAATGGGTAATAACTGATATAATTAAATTGAAGCTCTAATT
TGTGAGTTTAGTATACATGCATTTACTTATAATACAGTTTTTTAGTTTTGCTGGCCGCATCTTCTCAAAT
ATGCTTCCCAGCCTGCTTTTCTGTAACGTTCACCCTCTACCTTAGCATCCCTTCCCTTTGCAAATAGTCC
TCTTCCAACAATAATAATGTCAGATCCTGTAGAGACCACATCATCCACGGTTCTATACTGTTGACCCAAT
GCGTCTCCCTTGTCATCTAAACCCACACCGGGTGTCATAATCAACCAATCGTAACCTTCATCTCTTCCAC
CCATGTCTCTTTGAGCAATAAAGCCGATAACAAAATCTTTGTCGCTCTTCGCAATGTCAACAGTACCCTT
AGTATATTCTCCAGTAGATAGGGAGCCCTTGCATGACAATTCTGCTAACATCAAAAGGCCTCTAGGTTCC
TTTGTTACTTCTTCTGCCGCCTGCTTCAAACCGCTAACAATACCTGGGCCCACCACACCGTGTGCATTCG
TAATGTCTGCCCATTCTGCTATTCTGTATACACCCGCAGAGTACTGCAATTTGACTGTATTACCAATGTC
AGCAAATTTTCTGTCTTCGAAGAGTAAAAAATTGTACTTGGCGGATAATGCCTTTAGCGGCTTAACTGTG
CCCTCCATGGAAAAATCAGTCAAGATATCCACATGTGTTTTTAGTAAACAAATTTTGGGACCTAATGCTT
CAACTAACTCCAGTAATTCCTTGGTGGTACGAACATCCAATGAAGCACACAAGTTTGTTTGCTTTTCGTG
CATGATATTAAATAGCTTGGCAGCAACAGGACTAGGATGAGTAGCAGCACGTTCCTTATATGTAGCTTTC
GACATGATTTATCTTCGTTTCCTGCAGGTTTTTGTTCTGTGCAGTTGGGTTAAGAATACTGGGCAATTTC
ATGTTTCTTCAACACTACATATGCGTATATATACCAATCTAAGTCTGTGCTCCTTCCTTCGTTCTTCCTT
CTGTTCGGAGATTACCGAATCAAAAAAATTTCAAAGAAACCGAAATCAAAAAAAAGAATAAAAAAAAAAT
GATGAATTGAATTGAAAAGCTAGCTTATCGATGATAAGCTGTCAAAGATGAGAATTAATTCCACGGACTA
TAGACTATACTAGATACTCCGTCTACTGTACGATACACTTCCGCTCAGGTCCTTGTCCTTTAACGAGGCC
TTACCACTCTTTTGTTACTCTATTGATCCAGCTCAGCAAAGGCAGTGTGATCTAAGATTCTATCTTCGCG
ATGTAGTAAAACTAGCTAGACCGAGAAAGAGACTAGAAATGCAAAAGGCACTTCTACAATGGCTGCCATC
ATTATTATCCGATGTGACGCTGCAGCTTCTCAATGATATTCGAATACGCTTTGAGGAGATACAGCCTAAT
ATCCGACAAACTGTTTTACAGATTTACGATCGTACTTGTTACCCATCATTGAATTTTGAACATCCGAACC
TGGGAGTTTTCCCTGAAACAGATAGTATATTTGAACCTGTATAATAATATATAGTCTAGCGCTTTACGGA
AGACAATGTATGTATTTCGGTTCCTGGAGAAACTATTGCATCTATTGCATAGGTAATCTTGCACGTCGCA
TCCCCGGTTCATTTTCTGCGTTTCCATCTTGCACTTCAATAGCATATCTTTGTTAACGAAGCATCTGTGC
TTCATTTTGTAGAACAAAAATGCAACGCGAGAGCGCTAATTTTTCAAACAAAGAATCTGAGCTGCATTTT
TACAGAACAGAAATGCAACGCGAAAGCGCTATTTTACCAACGAAGAATCTGTGCTTCATTTTTGTAAAAC
AAAAATGCAACGCGACGAGAGCGCTAATTTTTCAAACAAAGAATCTGAGCTGCATTTTTACAGAACAGAA
ATGCAACGCGAGAGCGCTATTTTACCAACAAAGAATCTATACTTCTTTTTTGTTCTACAAAAATGCATCC
CGAGAGCGCTATTTTTCTAACAAAGCATCTTAGATTACTTTTTTTCTCCTTTGTGCGCTCTATAATGCAG
TCTCTTGATAACTTTTTGCACTGTAGGTCCGTTAAGGTTAGAAGAAGGCTACTTTGGTGTCTATTTTCTC
TTCCATAAAAAAAGCCTGACTCCACTTCCCGCGTTTACTGATTACTAGCGAAGCTGCGGGTGCATTTTTT
CAAGATAAAGGCATCCCCGATTATATTCTATACCGATGTGGATTGCGCATACTTTGTGAACAGAAAGTGA
TAGCGTTGATGATTCTTCATTGGTCAGAAAATTATGAACGGTTTCTTCTATTTTGTCTCTATATACTACG
TATAGGAAATGTTTACATTTTCGTATTGTTTTCGATTCACTCTATGAATAGTTCTTACTACAATTTTTTT
GTCTAAAGAGTAATACTAGAGATAAACATAAAAAATGTAGAGGTCGAGTTTAGATGCAAGTTCAAGGAGC
GAAAGGTGGATGGGTAGGTTATATAGGGATATAGCACAGAGATATATAGCAAAGAGATACTTTTGAGCAA
TGTTTGTGGAAGCGGTATTCGCAATGGGAAGCTCC
[37 nt withheld, positions 4866-4902]
A
[37 nt withheld, positions 4904-4940]
ATTTTGTTAAAATTCGCGTTAAATTTTTGTTAAATCAGCTCATTTTTTAACGAATAGCCCGAAATCGGCA
AAATCCCTTATAAATCAAAAGAATAGACCGAGATAGGGTTGAGTGTTGTTCCAGTTTCCAACAAGAGTCC
ACTATTAAAGAACGTGGACTCCAACGTCAAAGGGCGAAAAAGG
[39 nt withheld, positions 5124-5162]
T
[35 nt withheld, positions 5164-5198]
GTAAATCGGAAGGGTAAACGGATGCCCCCATTTAGAGCTTGACGGGGAAAGCCGGCG
[41 nt withheld, positions 5256-5296]
GGCTAGGGCGGTGGGAAGTGTAGGGGTCACGCTGGGCGTAACCACCACACCCGCCGCGCTTAATGGGGCG
CTACAGGGCGCGTGGGGATGATCCACTAGTACGGATTAGAAGCCGCCGAGCGGGTGACAGCCCTCCGAAG
GAAGACTCTCCTCCGTGCGTCCTCGTCTTCACCGGTCGCGTTCCTGAAACGCAGATGTGCCTCGCGCCGC
ACTGCTCCGAACAATAAAGATTCTACAATACTAGCTTTTATGGTTATGAAGAGGAAAAATTGGCAGTAAC
CTGGCCCCACAAACCTTCAAATGAACGAATCAAATTAACAACCATAGGATGATAATGCGATTAGTTTTTT
AGCCTTATTTCTGGGGTAATTAATCAGCGAAGCGATGATTTTTGATCTATTAACAGATATATAAATGCAA
AAACTGCATAACCACTTTAACTAATACTTTCAACATTTTCGGTTTGTATTACTTCTTATTCAAATGTAAT
AAAAGTATCAACAAAAAATTGTTAATATACCTCTATACTTTAACGTCAAGGAGAAAAAACCCCGGATCGG
ACTACTAGCAGCTGTAATACGACTCACTATATGACTGCTTCTGACCTCTTGACGCTCCCACAATTGTTGG
CGCAATATTCCTCTAGTGCTCCCCAAAATAAAGTGTTCTACACTACTAGCACAAAAAATAGTCATTCATC
CTTCAAAGGGCTAGAATCTGTTGCCACAGATGCTACTCATCTATTGAACAATCAAGATCCATTGAATACC
ATCAAAGATCAACTCTCTAAGGACATTTTAACTACCGTTTTTACAGATGAAACTACTTTGGTCAAATCCA
TCCACCATCTATATTCTCTTCCTAATAAACTTCCATTGGTGATTACAGTGGATTTGAATTTGCAAGATTA
TTCCGCAATTCCTGCGTTAAAGGATCTTTCTTTCCCCATCTTAATATCTTCTGATTTGCAAACTGCAATT
TCAAACGCGGACTCTTCTTATAAGATTGCTACAAGTTCTCTGACCCCAGTTTTCCATTTTCTTAACTTGG
AGAAAATTGGCACGAGTACAGCTATTGAACAAGACATCGACTTTCCTACCTTGGAGATTGCTAACGAAGA
GACTAAAGTAGCATTATCAGAAGCTACTGATTCATTGACAAATTTTGAACTGGTTAAAGGTAAAGAGTCA
ATTACCACTGTCATTGTTAACCTGTCACCATATGACGCGGAATTCAGTAGCGTATTGCCTTCAAACGTAG
GATTGATCAAGATTAGAGTATACAGACCATGGAATTTTTCCAAGTTCTTGGAAATACTGCCATCTTCTGT
TACCAAAATCGCCGTTTTACAGGGTGTCTCTAAGAAATCGCAATCAAACGAATTTCAACCATTTCTTTTG
GACTTCTTTGGCAATTTTAATGAATTAGTTTCTAGGAACATCGAGCAGGTAGTGTTGACTAATATTGGTA
ATGTGAATGATTATGGCAACGTTATCAACACCGTCATATCGAATATTAACAAGAAGGAACCAGATAATAA
CTTATTTTTAGGTGAATCCAATGAAAAGGCTGAGGAACAAGCTGAAGTTACTCAACTTATTTCTTCTGTC
AAAAAAGTTGTGAACTTAGAAGACGCCTATATCAAAGTGCTAAAACAGTTATTTTCATCAAATCTACAAA
TTTTGAATCAATTTTCCAGTGAGACAATTGAACCAAGTAATCCAGAATTTGGTTTTGGACGCTTTTTAAA
ACAAGAAGCCCAGCGTGAAGAATTGATCAGCTTAGCAAAAACCTCTCTTGATCCAAGTCTTTACTTGTCC
GAGGATGCAAATAAAATTGTTCAACTATTATCTAAATGGTTGTCATTCAATGGACGCGATCTTGACGAAG
CTCAATTACAAGAGGCCAATGCGACAGGTTTGGAAATATTTCAGTTATTACAATCTAATCAAGATTCCTC
TACTGTCTTAAAATTCTTAAAGATAGCTCCAACAAGCGATTCTTTTATTTTCAAATCAAGCTGGCTAATT
GGCTCCGATGCCTGGTCTTATGATTTGGGTCACTCAGGTATTCAACAGGTTTTATCCTCCCGTAAAAACA
TTAATGTTTTATTGATTGATTCAGAGCCATATGACCATAGAAAGCAAAACCAGGATAGAAAGAAAGATGT
TGGTTTGTACGCCATGAATTATTACAGTGCCTATGTTGCCTCTGTAGCAGTATATGCTTCTTACACCCAA
CTATTGACTGCAATAATAGAGGCATCTAAATACAATGGTCCTTCTATTGTCTTGGCTTATTTGCCGTATA
ATTCCGAAAATGATACTCCATTAGAAGTCTTAAAGGAAACCAAAAACGCCGTTGAATCTGGTTACTGGCC
ATTGTATAGGTTTAATCCTGTTTATGACGATCCATCAACAGATAAGGAGGCATTTAGCTTGGATTCTTCG
GTTATCAGAAAACAATTACAGGACTTCTTAGACCGTGAGAATAAGCTTACCCTATTAACCAGAAAAGATC
CATCTTTGTCAAGAAATCTAAAGCAATCTGCTGGTGATGCGTTGACAAGGAAACAAGAAAAAAGAAGCAA
GGCTGCCTTCGATCAGTTATTGGAGGGTTTGTCCGGCCCACCGCTACACGTCTATTATGCTTCTGACGGT
GGTAATGCTGCAAACTTGGCAAAGAGACTGCAGCAAGGGCATCTGCAAGAGGTTTAAAGGCTACTGTTCT
GTCCATGGATGACATTATTTTGGAAGAATTACCTGGTGAAGAGAATGTAGTTTTCATTACTTCCACGGCT
GGGCAAGGTGAATTCCCCCAAGACGGTAAGTCTTTCTGGGAAGCTCTGAAAAATGACACCGACTTGGATT
TAGCTAGTTTGAATGTTGCTGTTTTTGGTCTCGGTGATTCTGAGTATTGGCCACGTAAAGAAGATAAACA
TTATTTTAACAAGCCTTCACAGGATTTATTTAAGCGCTTGGAATTATTGAGTGCCAAAGCCCTAATTCCC
TTGGGACTGGGTGATGATCAAGATGCTGATGGTTTCCAAACTGCTTATTCTGAGTGGGAACCTAAATTAT
GGGAAGCTCTTGGTGTTTCCGGCGCTGCTGTTGATGATGAGCCAAAACCTGTTACAAACGAGGATATTAA
GAGAGAATCTAATTTCTTGAGAGGTACTATCAGTGAGAACTTAAAGGATACTTCTTCAGGTGGTGTTACT
CACGCTAATGAACAATTAATGAAATTTCACGGTATTTACACCCAAGACGATCGTGACATTAGAGAAATAC
GTAAGTCACAAGGCTTAGAGCCATACTATATGTTTATGGCAAGAGCTCGTTTACCAGGTGGTAAGACCAC
TCCACAACAATGGCTTGCTCTGGATCACTTATCTGATACTTCAGGCAATGGTACCCTGAAATTAACAACA
AGGGCAACCTTCCAGATTCATGGTGTGCTAAAGAAGAACTTGAAACACACATTGAGAGGAATGAATGCAG
TTCTTATGGATACATTAGCTGCTGCAGGTGACGTGAACAGAAATGTCATGGTTTCTGCTCTACCAACCAA
TGCCAAGGTTCACCAACAAATCGCTGATATGGGAAAATTGATTTCTGATCATTTCTTACCAAAGACTACG
GCCTACCACGAAGTTTGGCTGGAGGGCCCAGAAGAACAGGACGATGATCCATCCTGGCCATCTATTTTTG
AAAACAGAAAAGATGGTCCAAGAAAAAAGAAGACTCTAGTTAGCGGTAACGCTTTGGTCGATATTGAACC
AATTTACGGTCCAACTTATCTGCCAAGAAAGTTTAAATTCAACATCGCCGTTCCTCCATATAACGATGTG
GATGTATTATCTATCGATGTCGGTTTAGTTGCTATAGTTAACCCAGAAACTCAAATCGTGGAGGGTTATA
ATGTTTTTGTTGGTGGTGGTATGGGTACCACTCATAACAACAAGAAAACTTACCCAAGATTAGGGTCATG
CTTAGGTTTTGTTAAAACTGAAGACATTATTCCACCACTTGAAGGTATCGTTATTGTCCAAAGAGATCAC
GGTGACCGTAAAGACCGTAAGCATGCTCGTTTAAAGTATACTGTAGATGATATGGGTGTCGAAGGCTTCA
AGCAAAAAGTGGAGGAATACTGGGGTAAGAAATTCGAGCCTGAGAGACCATTTGAGTTTAAATCTAATAT
TGATTACTTTGGATGGATTAAAGATGAAACTGGGTTAAACCACTTTACCGCATTTATTGAAAATGGTAGG
GTTGAAGATACACCAGATTTGCCTCAAAAGACAGGTATTAGAAAGGTTGCTGAATACATGCTTAAGACTA
ATTCTGGTCATTTCAGATTGACTGGTAATCAACATTTGGTTATCTCTAATATTACAGATGAACATGTTGC
TGGAATAAAATCTATTTTAAAGACCTATAAATTGGATAACACCGATTTCAGCGGTTTGAGATTATCTTCA
TCTTCCTGTGTTGGTTTGCCAACATGTGGTTTAGCGTTTGCCGAATCTGAACGTTTCCTACCTGACATTA
TTACTCAGTTGGAAGATTGTTTAGAAGAGTATGGTTTACGCCATGATTCCATTATTATGAGAATGACTGG
TTGCCCTAACGGTTGTTCTCGTCCATGGCTAGGTGAATTAGCTCTTGTTGGTAAAGCTCCACATACTTAT
AACTTGATGCTTGGTGGTGGTTACCTCGGCCAAAGGCTAAACAAATTGTATAAGGCCAATGTGAAGGATG
AGGAAATTGTCGACTACATCAAACCATTGTTTAAAAGGTATGCTTTAGAAAGAGAAGAAGGGGAACACTT
TGGTGATTTCTGTATAAGAGTAGGTATCATTAAACCAACCACCGAGGGTAAATACTTCCATGAAGATGTG
TCTGAAGATGCCTAT
