Features (pLannotate 1.2.2; 15 found; start..end, strand, type, name):
      1..442     +  promoter       GAL1 promoter: S. cerevisiae GAL1; inducible promoter, regulated by Gal4
    474..492     +  promoter       T7 promoter: promoter for bacteriophage T7 RNA polymerase
    512..4837    +  CDS            MET5: MET5_YEAST - Also known as ECM17. Experimental evidence at protein level: Swiss-Prot protein existence level 1. Catalyzes the reduction of sulfite to sulfide, one of several activities required for the biosynthesis of L-cysteine from sulfate. From Saccharomyces cerevisiae (strain ATCC 204508 / S288c) (Baker's yeast).
   4868..4909    +  CDS            V5 tag: epitope tag from simian virus 5
   4957..5204    +  terminator     CYC1 terminator: S. cerevisiae CYC1; transcription terminator for CYC1
   5216..5269    -  CDS            lacI (fragment): lac repressor; lacI; The lac repressor binds to the lac operator to inhibit transcription in E. coli. This inhibition can be relieved by adding lactose or isopropyl-β-D-thiogalactopyranoside (IPTG).
   5452..6040    -  rep_origin     ori: high-copy-number ColE1/pMB1/pBR322/pUC origin of replication
   6211..7071    -  CDS            AmpR: β-lactamase; bla; confers resistance to ampicillin, carbenicillin, and related antibiotics
   7072..7088    -  promoter       AmpR promoter (fragment): bla
   7167..7970    -  CDS            URA3: orotidine-5'-phosphate decarboxylase, required for uracil biosynthesis; S. cerevisiae URA3; yeast auxotrophic marker, counterselectable with 5-fluoroorotic acid (5-FOA)
   7971..8186    -  promoter       URA3 promoter: S. cerevisiae URA3
   8192..8215    -  promoter       tet promoter (fragment): E. coli promoter for tetracycline efflux protein gene
   8253..8633    +  CDS            RAF1 (fragment): RAF_YEAST - Experimental evidence at transcript level: Swiss-Prot protein existence level 2. Antagonizes transcriptional repression of recombinase FLP by REP1-REP2. May play a role in plasmid partitioning. From Saccharomyces cerevisiae (strain ATCC 204508 / S288c) (Baker's yeast).
   8787..9664    -  rep_origin     2μ ori: yeast 2μ plasmid origin of replication
   9760..10188   -  rep_origin     f1 ori (sequence partly withheld): f1 bacteriophage origin of replication; arrow indicates direction of (+) strand synthesis
>Addgene plasmid #107437 | pYES2.1-cerMET5 | addgene full sequence | sequence record 208919 | Addgene NGS Result
CGGATTAGAAGCCGCCGAGCGGGTGACAGCCCTCCGAAGGAAGACTCTCCTCCGTGCGTCCTCGTCTTCA
CCGGTCGCGTTCCTGAAACGCAGATGTGCCTCGCGCCGCACTGCTCCGAACAATAAAGATTCTACAATAC
TAGCTTTTATGGTTATGAAGAGGAAAAATTGGCAGTAACCTGGCCCCACAAACCTTCAAATGAACGAATC
AAATTAACAACCATAGGATGATAATGCGATTAGTTTTTTAGCCTTATTTCTGGGGTAATTAATCAGCGAA
GCGATGATTTTTGATCTATTAACAGATATATAAATGCAAAAACTGCATAACCACTTTAACTAATACTTTC
AACATTTTCGGTTTGTATTACTTCTTATTCAAATGTAATAAAAGTATCAACAAAAAATTGTTAATATACC
TCTATACTTTAACGTCAAGGAGAAAAAACCCCGGATCGGACTACTAGCAGCTGTAATACGACTCACTATA
GGGAATATTAAGCTCGCCCTTATGACTGCTTCTGACCTCTTGACGCTCCCACAATTGTTGGCGCAATATT
CCTCTAGTGCTCCCCAAAATAAAGTGTTCTACACTACTAGCACAAAAAATAGTCATTCATCCTTCAAAGG
GCTAGAATCTGTTGCCACAGATGCTACTCATCTATTGAACAATCAAGATCCATTGAATACCATCAAAGAT
CAACTCTCTAAGGACATTTTAACTACCGTTTTTACAGATGAAACTACTTTGATCAAATCCATCCACCATC
TATATTCTCTTCCTAATAAACTTCCATTGGTGATTACAGTGGATTTGAATTTGCAAGATTATTCCGCAAT
TCCTGCGTTAAAGGATCTTTCTTTCCCCATCTTAATATCTTCTGATTTGCAAACTGCAATTTCAAACGCG
GACTCTTCTTATAAGATTGCTACAAGTTCTCTGACCCCAGTTTTCCATTTTCTTAACTTGGAGAAAATTG
GCACGAGTACAGCTATTGAACAAGACATCGACTTTCCTACCTTGGAGATTGCTAACGAAGAGACTAAAGT
AGCATTATCAGAAGCTACTGATTCATTGACAAATTTTGAACTGGTTAAAGGTAAAGAGTCAATTACCACT
GTCATTGTTAACCTGTCACCATATGACGCGGAATTCAGTAGCGTATTGCCTTCAAACGTAGGATTGATCA
AGATTAGAGTATACAGACCATGGAATTTTTCCAAGTTCTTGGAAATACTGCCATCTTCTGTTACCAAAAT
CGCCGTTTTACAGGGTGTCTCTAAGAAATCGCAATCAAACGAATTTCAACCATTTCTTTTGGACTTCTTT
GGCAATTTTAATGAATTAGTTTCTAGGAACATCGAGCAGGTAGTGTTGACTAATATTGGTAATGTGAATG
ATTATGGCAACGTTATCAACACCGTCATATCGAATATTAACAAGAAGGAACCAGATAATAACTTATTTTT
AGGTGAATCCAATGAAAAGGCTGAGGAACAAGCTGAAGTTACCCAACTTATTTCTTCTGTCGAAAAAGTT
GTGAACTTAGAAGACGCCTATATCAAAGTGCTAAAACAGTTATTTTCATCAAATCTACAAATTTTGAATC
AATTTTCCAGTGAGACAATTGAACCAAGTAATCCAGAATTTGGTTTTGGACGCTTTTTAAAACAAGAAGC
CCAGCGTGAAGAATTGATCAGCTTAGCAAAAACCTCTCTTGATCCAAGTCTTTACTTGTCCGAGGATGCA
AATAAAATTGTTCAACTATTATCTAAATGGTTGTCATTCAATGGACGCGATCTTGACGAAGCTCAATTAC
AAGAGGCCAATGCGACAGGTTTGGAAATATTTCAGTTATTACAATCTAATCAAGATTCCTCTACTGTCTT
AAAATTCTTAAAGATAGCTCCAACAAGCGATTCTTTTATTTTCAAATCAAGCTGGCTAATTGGCTCCGAT
GCCTGGTCTTATGATTTGGGTCACTCAGGTATTCAACAGGTTTTATCCTCCCGTAAAAACATTAATGTTT
TATTGATTGATTCAGAGCCATATGACCATAGAAAGCAAAACCAGGATAGAAAGAAAGATGTTGGTTTGTA
CGCCATGAATTATTACAGTGCCTATGTTGCCTCTGTAGCAGTATATGCTTCTTACACCCAACTATTGACT
GCAATAATAGAGGCATCTAAATACAATGGTCCTTCTATTGTCTTGGCTTATTTGCCGTATAATTCCGAAA
ATGATACTCCATTAGAAGTCTTAAAGGAAACCAAAAACGCCGTTGAATCTGGTTACTGGCTATTGTATAG
GTTTAATCCTGTTTGTGACGATCCATCAACAGATAAGGAGGCATTTAGCTTGGATTCTTCGGTTATCAGA
AAACAATTACAGGACTTCTTAGACCGTGAGAATAAGCTTACCCTATTAACCAGAAAAGATCCATCTTTGT
CAAGAAATCTAAAGCAATCTGCTGGTGATGCGTTGACAAGGAAACAAGAAAAAAGAAGCAAGGCTGCCTT
CGATCAGTTATTGGAGGGTTTGTCCGGCCCACCGCTACACGTCTATTATGCTTCTGACGGTGGTAATGCT
GCAAACTTGGCAAAGAGACTAGCAGCAAGGGCATCTGCAAGAGGTTTAAAGGCTACTGTTCTGTCCATGG
ATGACATTATTTTGGAAGAATTACCTGGTGAAGAGAATGTAGTTTTCATTACTTCCACGGCTGGGCAAGG
TGGATTCCCCCAAGACGGTAAGTCTTTCTGGGAAGCTCTGAAAAATGACACCGACTTGGATTTAGCTAGT
TTGAATGTTGCTGTTTTTGGTCTCGGTGATTCTGAGTATTGGCCACGTAAAGAAGATAAACATTATTTTA
ACAAGCCTTCACAGGATTTATTTAAGCGCTTGGAATTATTGAGTGCCAAAGCCCTAATTCCCTTGGGACT
GGGTGATGATCAAGATGCTGATGGTTTCCAAACTGCTTATTCTGAGTGGGAACCTAAATTATGGGAAGCT
CTTGGTGTTTCCGGCGCTGCTGTTGATGATGAGCCAAAACCTGTTACAAACGAGGATATTAAGAGAGAAT
CTAATTTCTTGAGAGGTACTATCAGTGAGAACTTAAAGGATACTTCTTCAGGTGGTGTTACTCACGCTAA
TGAACAATTAATGAAATTTCACGGTATTTACACCCAAGACGATCGTGACATTAGAGAAATACGTAAGTCA
CAAGGCTTAGAGCCATACTATATGTTTATGGCAAGAGCTCGTTTACCAGGTGGTAAGACCACTCCACAAC
AATGGCTTGCTCTGGGTCACTTATCTGATACTTCAGGCAATGGTACCCTGAAATTAACAACAAGGGCAAC
CTTCCAGATTCATGGTGTGCTAAAGAAGAACTTGAAACACACATTGAGAGGAATGAATGCAGTTCTTATG
GATACATTAGCTGCTGCAGGTGACGTGAACAGAAATGTCATGGTTTCTGCTCTACCAACCAATGCCAAGG
TTCACCAACAAATCGCTGATATGGGAAAATTGATTTCTGATCATTTCTTACCAAAGACTACGGCCTACCA
CGAAGTTTGGCTGGAGGGCCCAGAAGAACAGGACGATGATCCATCCTGGCCATCTATTTTTGAAAACAGA
AAAGATGGTCCAAGAAAAAAGAAGACTCTAGTTAGCGGTAACGCTTTGGTCGATATTGAACCAATTTACG
GTCCAACTTATCTGCCAAGAAAGTTTAAATTCAACATCGCCGTTCCTCCATATAACGATGTGGATGTATT
ATCTATCGATGTCGGTTTAGTTGCTATAGTTAACCCAGAAACTCAAATCGTGGAGGGTTATAATGTTTTT
GTTGGTGGTGGTATGGGTACCACTCATAACAACAAGAAAACTTACCCAAGATTAGGGTCATGCTTAGGTT
TTGTTAAAACTGAAGACATTATTCCACCACTTGAAGGTATCGTTATTGTCCAAAGAGATCACGGTGACCG
TAAAGACCGTAAGCATGCTCGTTTAAAGTATACTGTAGACGATATGGGTGTCGAAGGCTTCAAGCAAAAA
GTGGAGGAATACTGGGGTAAGAAATTCGAGCCTGAGAGACCATTTGAGTTTAAATCTAATATTGATTACT
TTGGATGGATTAAAGATGAAACTGGGTTAAGCCACTTTACCGCATTTATTGAAAATGGTAGGGTTGAAGA
TACACCAGATTTGCCTCAAAAGACAGGTATTAGAAAGGTTGCTGAATACATGCTTAAGACTAATTCTGGT
CATTTCAGATTGACTGGTAATCAACATTTGGTTATCTCTAATATTACAGATGAACATGTTGCTGGAATAA
AATCTATTTTAAAGACCTATAAATTGGATAACACCGATTTCAGCGGTTTGAGATTATCTTCATCTTCCTG
TGTTGGTTTGCCAACATGTGGTTTAGCGTTTGCCGAATCTGAACGTTTCCTACCTGACATTATTACTCAG
TTGGAAGATTGTTTAGAAGAGTATGGTTTACGCCGTGATTCCATTATTATGAGAATGACTGGTTGCCCTA
ACGGTTGTTCTCGTCCATGGCTAGGTGAGTTAGCTCTTGTTGGTAAAGCTCCACATACTTATAACTTGAT
GCTTGGTGGTGGTTACCTCGGCCAAAGGCTAAACAAATTGTATAAGGCCAATGTGAAGGATGAGGAAATT
GTCGACTACATCAAACCATTGTTTAAAAGGTATGCTTTAGAAAGAGAAGAAGGGGAACACTTTGGTGATT
TCTGTATAAGAGTAGGTATCATTAAACCAACCACCGAGGGTAAATACTTCCATGAAGATGTGTCTGAAGA
TGCCTATAAGGGCGAGCTTCGAGGTCACCCATTCGAAGGTAAGCCTATCCCTAACCCTCTCCTCGGTCTC
GATTCTACGCGTACCGGTCATCATCACCATCACCATTGAGTTTCTAGAGGGCCGCATCATGTAATTAGTT
ATGTCACGCTTACATTCACGCCCTCCCCCCACATCCGCTCTAACCGAAAAGGAAGGAGTTAGACAACCTG
AAGTCTAGGTCCCTATTTATTTTTTTATAGTTATGTTAGTATTAAGAACGTTATTTATATTTCAAATTTT
TCTTTTTTTTCTGTACAGACGCGTGTACGCATGTAACATTATACTGAAAACCTTGCTTGAGAAGGTTTTG
GGACGCTCGAAGGCTTTAATTTGCAAGCTGCGGCCCTGCATTAATGAATCGGCCAACGCGCGGGGAGAGG
CGGTTTGCGTATTGGGCGCTCTTCCGCTTCCTCGCTCACTGACTCGCTGCGCTCGGTCGTTCGGCTGCGG
CGAGCGGTATCAGCTCACTCAAAGGCGGTAATACGGTTATCCACAGAATCAGGGGATAACGCAGGAAAGA
ACATGTGAGCAAAAGGCCAGCAAAAGGCCAGGAACCGTAAAAAGGCCGCGTTGCTGGCGTTTTTCCATAG
GCTCCGCCCCCCTGACGAGCATCACAAAAATCGACGCTCAAGTCAGAGGTGGCGAAACCCGACAGGACTA
TAAAGATACCAGGCGTTTCCCCCTGGAAGCTCCCTCGTGCGCTCTCCTGTTCCGACCCTGCCGCTTACCG
GATACCTGTCCGCCTTTCTCCCTTCGGGAAGCGTGGCGCTTTCTCATAGCTCACGCTGTAGGTATCTCAG
TTCGGTGTAGGTCGTTCGCTCCAAGCTGGGCTGTGTGCACGAACCCCCCGTTCAGCCCGACCGCTGCGCC
TTATCCGGTAACTATCGTCTTGAGTCCAACCCGGTAAGACACGACTTATCGCCACTGGCAGCAGCCACTG
GTAACAGGATTAGCAGAGCGAGGTATGTAGGCGGTGCTACAGAGTTCTTGAAGTGGTGGCCTAACTACGG
CTACACTAGAAGAACAGTATTTGGTATCTGCGCTCTGCTGAAGCCAGTTACCTTCGGAAAAAGAGTTGGT
AGCTCTTGATCCGGCAAACAAACCACCGCTGGTAGCGGTGGTTTTTTTGTTTGCAAGCAGCAGATTACGC
GCAGAAAAAAAGGATCTCAAGAAGATCCTTTGATCTTTTCTACGGGGTCTGACGCTCAGTGGAACGAAAA
CTCACGTTAAGGGATTTTGGTCATGAGATTATCAAAAAGGATCTTCACCTAGATCCTTTTAAATTAAAAA
TGAAGTTTTAAATCAATCTAAAGTATATATGAGTAAACTTGGTCTGACAGTTACCAATGCTTAATCAGTG
AGGCACCTATCTCAGCGATCTGTCTATTTCGTTCATCCATAGTTGCCTGACTCCCCGTCGTGTAGATAAC
TACGATACGGGAGGGCTTACCATCTGGCCCCAGTGCTGCAATGATACCGCGAGACCCACGCTCACCGGCT
CCAGATTTATCAGCAATAAACCAGCCAGCCGGAAGGGCCGAGCGCAGAAGTGGTCCTGCAACTTTATCCG
CCTCCATCCAGTCTATTAATTGTTGCCGGGAAGCTAGAGTAAGTAGTTCGCCAGTTAATAGTTTGCGCAA
CGTTGTTGCCATTGCTACAGGCATCGTGGTGTCACGCTCGTCGTTTGGTATGGCTTCATTCAGCTCCGGT
TCCCAACGATCAAGGCGAGTTACATGATCCCCCATGTTGTGCAAAAAAGCGGTTAGCTCCTTCGGTCCTC
CGATCGTTGTCAGAAGTAAGTTGGCCGCAGTGTTATCACTCATGGTTATGGCAGCACTGCATAATTCTCT
TACTGTCATGCCATCCGTAAGATGCTTTTCTGTGACTGGTGAGTACTCAACCAAGTCATTCTGAGAATAG
TGTATGCGGCGACCGAGTTGCTCTTGCCCGGCGTCAATACGGGATAATACCGCGCCACATAGCAGAACTT
TAAAAGTGCTCATCATTGGAAAACGTTCTTCGGGGCGAAAACTCTCAAGGATCTTACCGCTGTTGAGATC
CAGTTCGATGTAACCCACTCGTGCACCCAACTGATCTTCAGCATCTTTTACTTTCACCAGCGTTTCTGGG
TGAGCAAAAACAGGAAGGCAAAATGCCGCAAAAAAGGGAATAAGGGCGACACGGAAATGTTGAATACTCA
TACTCTTCCTTTTTCAATGGGTAATAACTGATATAATTAAATTGAAGCTCTAATTTGTGAGTTTAGTATA
CATGCATTTACTTATAATACAGTTTTTTAGTTTTGCTGGCCGCATCTTCTCAAATATGCTTCCCAGCCTG
CTTTTCTGTAACGTTCACCCTCTACCTTAGCATCCCTTCCCTTTGCAAATAGTCCTCTTCCAACAATAAT
AATGTCAGATCCTGTAGAGACCACATCATCCACGGTTCTATACTGTTGACCCAATGCGTCTCCCTTGTCA
TCTAAACCCACACCGGGTGTCATAATCAACCAATCGTAACCTTCATCTCTTCCACCCATGTCTCTTTGAG
CAATAAAGCCGATAACAAAATCTTTGTCGCTCTTCGCAATGTCAACAGTACCCTTAGTATATTCTCCAGT
AGATAGGGAGCCCTTGCATGACAATTCTGCTAACATCAAAAGGCCTCTAGGTTCCTTTGTTACTTCTTCT
GCCGCCTGCTTCAAACCGCTAACAATACCTGGGCCCACCACACCGTGTGCATTCGTAATGTCTGCCCATT
CTGCTATTCTGTATACACCCGCAGAGTACTGCAATTTGACTGTATTACCAATGTCAGCAAATTTTCTGTC
TTCGAAGAGTAAAAAATTGTACTTGGCGGATAATGCCTTTAGCGGCTTAACTGTGCCCTCCATGGAAAAA
TCAGTCAAGATATCCACATGTGTTTTTAGTAAACAAATTTTGGGACCTAATGCTTCAACTAACTCCAGTA
ATTCCTTGGTGGTACGAACATCCAATGAAGCACACAAGTTTGTTTGCTTTTCGTGCATGATATTAAATAG
CTTGGCAGCAACAGGACTAGGATGAGTAGCAGCACGTTCCTTATATGTAGCTTTCGACATGATTTATCTT
CGTTTCCTGCAGGTTTTTGTTCTGTGCAGTTGGGTTAAGAATACTGGGCAATTTCATGTTTCTTCAACAC
TACATATGCGTATATATACCAATCTAAGTCTGTGCTCCTTCCTTCGTTCTTCCTTCTGTTCGGAGATTAC
CGAATCAAAAAAATTTCAAGGAAACCGAAATCAAAAAAAAGAATAAAAAAAAAATGATGAATTGAAAAGC
TAGCTTATCGATGATAAGCTGTCAAACATGAGAATTAATTCCACGGACTATAGACTATACCTAGTATACT
CCGTCTACTGTACGATACACTTCCGCTCAGGTCCTTGTCCTTTAACGAGGCCTTACCACTCTTTTGTTAC
TCTATTGATCCAGCTCAGCAAAGGCAGTGTGATCTAAGATTCTATCTTCGCGATGTAGTAAAACTAGCTA
GACCGAGAAAGAGACTAGAAATGCAAAAGGCACTTCTACAATGGCTGCCATCATTATTATCCGATGTGAC
GCTGCAGCTTCTCAATGATATTCGAATACGCTTTGAGGAGATACAGCCTAATATCCGACAAACTGTTTTA
CAGATTTACGATCGTACTTGTTACCCATCATTGAATTTTGAACATCCGAACCTGGGAGTTTTCCCTGAAA
CAGATAGTATATTTGAACCTGTATAATAATATATAGTCTAGCGCTTTACGGAAGACAATGTATGTATTTC
GGTTCCTGGAGAAACTATTGCATCTATTGCATAGGTAATCTTGCACGTCGCATCCCCGGTTCATTTTCTG
CGTTTCCATCTTGCACTTCAATAGCATATCTTTGTTAACGAAGCATCTGTGCTTCATTTTGTAGAACAAA
AATGCAACGCGAGAGCGCTAATTTTTCAAACAAAGAATCTGAGCTGCATTTTTACAGAACAGAAATGCAA
CGCGAAAGCGCTATTTTACCAACGAAGAATCTGTGCTTCATTTTTGTAAAACAAAAATGCAACGCGAGAG
CGCTAATTTTTCAAACAAAGAATCTGAGCTGCATTTTTACAGAACAGAAATGCAACGCGAGAGCGCTATT
TTACCAACAAAGAATCTATACTTCTTTTTTGTTCTACAAAAATGCATCCCGAGAGCGCTATTTTTCTAAC
AAAGCATCTTAGATTACTTTTTTTCTCCTTTGTGCGCTCTATAATGCAGTCTCTTGATAACTTTTTGCAC
TGTAGGTCCGTTAAGGTTAGAAGAAGGCTACTTTGGTGTCTATTTTCTCTTCCATAAAAAAAGCCTGACT
CCACTTCCCGCGTTTACTGATTACTAGCGAAGCTGCGGGTGCATTTTTTCAAGATAAAGGCATCCCCGAT
TATATTCTATACCGATGTGGATTGCGCATACTTTGTGAACAGAAAGTGATAGCGTTGATGATTCTTCATT
GGTCAGAAAATTATGAACGGTTTCTTCTATTTTGTCTCTATATACTACGTATAGGAAATGTTTACATTTT
CGTATTGTTTTCGATTCACTCTATGAATAGTTCTTACTACAATTTTTTTGTCTAAAGAGTAATACTAGAG
ATAAACATAAAAAATGTAGAGGTCGAGTTTAGATGCAAGTTCAAGGAGCGAAAGGTGGATGGGTAGGTTA
TATAGGGATATAGCACAGAGATATATAGCAAAGAGATACTTTTGAGCAATGTTTGTGGAAGCGGTATTCG
CAATGGGAAGCTCC
[37 nt withheld, positions 9675-9711]
AGATTGTATAAGCAAATATTTAAATTGTAAGCGTTAATATTTTGTTAAAATTCGCGTTAAATTTTTGTTA
AATCAGCTCATTTTTTAACCAATAGGCCGAAATCGGCAAAATCCCTTATAAATCAAAAGAATAGACCGAG
ATAGGGT
[37 nt withheld, positions 9859-9895]
AAAGAACGTGGACTCCAACGTCAAAGG
[49 nt withheld, positions 9923-9971]
T
[91 nt withheld, positions 9973-10063]
G
[124 nt withheld, positions 10065-10188]
GGGGATCGATCCACTAGTCCA
