>Addgene plasmid #107437 | pYES2.1-cerMET5 | depositor partial sequence | sequence record 202658 | Coding sequence for S. cerevisiae MET5 gene (without the stop codon)
ATGACTGCTTCTGACCTCTTGACGCTCCCACAATTGTTGGCGCAATATTCCTCTAGTGCTCCCCAAAATA
AAGTGTTCTACACTACTAGCACAAAAAATAGTCATTCATCCTTCAAAGGGCTAGAATCTGTTGCCACAGA
TGCTACTCATCTATTGAACAATCAAGATCCATTGAATACCATCAAAGATCAACTCTCTAAGGACATTTTA
ACTACCGTTTTTACAGATGAAACTACTTTGGTCAAATCCATCCACCATCTATATTCTCTTCCTAATAAAC
TTCCATTGGTGATTACAGTGGATTTGAATTTGCAAGATTATTCCGCAATTCCTGCGTTAAAGGATCTTTC
TTTCCCCATCTTAATATCTTCTGATTTGCAAACTGCAATTTCAAACGCGGACTCTTCTTATAAGATTGCT
ACAAGTTCTCTGACCCCAGTTTTCCATTTTCTTAACTTGGAGAAAATTGGCACGAGTACAGCTATTGAAC
AAGACATCGACTTTCCTACCTTGGAGATTGCTAACGAAGAGACTAAAGTAGCATTATCAGAAGCTACTGA
TTCATTGACAAATTTTGAACTGGTTAAAGGTAAAGAGTCAATTACCACTGTCATTGTTAACCTGTCACCA
TATGACGCGGAATTCAGTAGCGTATTGCCTTCAAACGTAGGATTGATCAAGATTAGAGTATACAGACCAT
GGAATTTTTCCAAGTTCTTGGAAATACTGCCATCTTCTGTTACCAAAATCGCCGTTTTACAGGGTGTCTC
TAAGAAATCGCAATCAAACGAATTTCAACCATTTCTTTTGGACTTCTTTGGCAATTTTAATGAATTAGTT
TCTAGGAACATCGAGCAGGTAGTGTTGACTAATATTGGTAATGTGAATGATTATGGCAACGTTATCAACA
CCGTCATATCGAATATTAACAAGAAGGAACCAGATAATAACTTATTTTTAGGTGAATCCAATGAAAAGGC
TGAGGAACAAGCTGAAGTTACTCAACTTATTTCTTCTGTCAAAAAAGTTGTGAACTTAGAAGACGCCTAT
ATCAAAGTGCTAAAACAGTTATTTTCATCAAATCTACAAATTTTGAATCAATTTTCCAGTGAGACAATTG
AACCAAGTAATCCAGAATTTGGTTTTGGACGCTTTTTAAAACAAGAAGCCCAGCGTGAAGAATTGATCAG
CTTAGCAAAAACCTCTCTTGATCCAAGTCTTTACTTGTCCGAGGATGCAAATAAAATTGTTCAACTATTA
TCTAAATGGTTGTCATTCAATGGACGCGATCTTGACGAAGCTCAATTACAAGAGGCCAATGCGACAGGTT
TGGAAATATTTCAGTTATTACAATCTAATCAAGATTCCTCTACTGTCTTAAAATTCTTAAAGATAGCTCC
AACAAGCGATTCTTTTATTTTCAAATCAAGCTGGCTAATTGGCTCCGATGCCTGGTCTTATGATTTGGGT
CACTCAGGTATTCAACAGGTTTTATCCTCCCGTAAAAACATTAATGTTTTATTGATTGATTCAGAGCCAT
ATGACCATAGAAAGCAAAACCAGGATAGAAAGAAAGATGTTGGTTTGTACGCCATGAATTATTACAGTGC
CTATGTTGCCTCTGTAGCAGTATATGCTTCTTACACCCAACTATTGACTGCAATAATAGAGGCATCTAAA
TACAATGGTCCTTCTATTGTCTTGGCTTATTTGCCGTATAATTCCGAAAATGATACTCCATTAGAAGTCT
TAAAGGAAACCAAAAACGCCGTTGAATCTGGTTACTGGCCATTGTATAGGTTTAATCCTGTTTATGACGA
TCCATCAACAGATAAGGAGGCATTTAGCTTGGATTCTTCGGTTATCAGAAAACAATTACAGGACTTCTTA
GACCGTGAGAATAAGCTTACCCTATTAACCAGAAAAGATCCATCTTTGTCAAGAAATCTAAAGCAATCTG
CTGGTGATGCGTTGACAAGGAAACAAGAAAAAAGAAGCAAGGCTGCCTTCGATCAGTTATTGGAGGGTTT
GTCCGGCCCACCGCTACACGTCTATTATGCTTCTGACGGTGGTAATGCTGCAAACTTGGCAAAGAGACTG
CAGCAAGGGCATCTGCAAGAGGTTTAAAGGCTACTGTTCTGTCCATGGATGACATTATTTTGGAAGAATT
ACCTGGTGAAGAGAATGTAGTTTTCATTACTTCCACGGCTGGGCAAGGTGAATTCCCCCAAGACGGTAAG
TCTTTCTGGGAAGCTCTGAAAAATGACACCGACTTGGATTTAGCTAGTTTGAATGTTGCTGTTTTTGGTC
TCGGTGATTCTGAGTATTGGCCACGTAAAGAAGATAAACATTATTTTAACAAGCCTTCACAGGATTTATT
TAAGCGCTTGGAATTATTGAGTGCCAAAGCCCTAATTCCCTTGGGACTGGGTGATGATCAAGATGCTGAT
GGTTTCCAAACTGCTTATTCTGAGTGGGAACCTAAATTATGGGAAGCTCTTGGTGTTTCCGGCGCTGCTG
TTGATGATGAGCCAAAACCTGTTACAAACGAGGATATTAAGAGAGAATCTAATTTCTTGAGAGGTACTAT
CAGTGAGAACTTAAAGGATACTTCTTCAGGTGGTGTTACTCACGCTAATGAACAATTAATGAAATTTCAC
GGTATTTACACCCAAGACGATCGTGACATTAGAGAAATACGTAAGTCACAAGGCTTAGAGCCATACTATA
TGTTTATGGCAAGAGCTCGTTTACCAGGTGGTAAGACCACTCCACAACAATGGCTTGCTCTGGATCACTT
ATCTGATACTTCAGGCAATGGTACCCTGAAATTAACAACAAGGGCAACCTTCCAGATTCATGGTGTGCTA
AAGAAGAACTTGAAACACACATTGAGAGGAATGAATGCAGTTCTTATGGATACATTAGCTGCTGCAGGTG
ACGTGAACAGAAATGTCATGGTTTCTGCTCTACCAACCAATGCCAAGGTTCACCAACAAATCGCTGATAT
GGGAAAATTGATTTCTGATCATTTCTTACCAAAGACTACGGCCTACCACGAAGTTTGGCTGGAGGGCCCA
GAAGAACAGGACGATGATCCATCCTGGCCATCTATTTTTGAAAACAGAAAAGATGGTCCAAGAAAAAAGA
AGACTCTAGTTAGCGGTAACGCTTTGGTCGATATTGAACCAATTTACGGTCCAACTTATCTGCCAAGAAA
GTTTAAATTCAACATCGCCGTTCCTCCATATAACGATGTGGATGTATTATCTATCGATGTCGGTTTAGTT
GCTATAGTTAACCCAGAAACTCAAATCGTGGAGGGTTATAATGTTTTTGTTGGTGGTGGTATGGGTACCA
CTCATAACAACAAGAAAACTTACCCAAGATTAGGGTCATGCTTAGGTTTTGTTAAAACTGAAGACATTAT
TCCACCACTTGAAGGTATCGTTATTGTCCAAAGAGATCACGGTGACCGTAAAGACCGTAAGCATGCTCGT
TTAAAGTATACTGTAGATGATATGGGTGTCGAAGGCTTCAAGCAAAAAGTGGAGGAATACTGGGGTAAGA
AATTCGAGCCTGAGAGACCATTTGAGTTTAAATCTAATATTGATTACTTTGGATGGATTAAAGATGAAAC
TGGGTTAAACCACTTTACCGCATTTATTGAAAATGGTAGGGTTGAAGATACACCAGATTTGCCTCAAAAG
ACAGGTATTAGAAAGGTTGCTGAATACATGCTTAAGACTAATTCTGGTCATTTCAGATTGACTGGTAATC
AACATTTGGTTATCTCTAATATTACAGATGAACATGTTGCTGGAATAAAATCTATTTTAAAGACCTATAA
ATTGGATAACACCGATTTCAGCGGTTTGAGATTATCTTCATCTTCCTGTGTTGGTTTGCCAACATGTGGT
TTAGCGTTTGCCGAATCTGAACGTTTCCTACCTGACATTATTACTCAGTTGGAAGATTGTTTAGAAGAGT
ATGGTTTACGCCATGATTCCATTATTATGAGAATGACTGGTTGCCCTAACGGTTGTTCTCGTCCATGGCT
AGGTGAATTAGCTCTTGTTGGTAAAGCTCCACATACTTATAACTTGATGCTTGGTGGTGGTTACCTCGGC
CAAAGGCTAAACAAATTGTATAAGGCCAATGTGAAGGATGAGGAAATTGTCGACTACATCAAACCATTGT
TTAAAAGGTATGCTTTAGAAAGAGAAGAAGGGGAACACTTTGGTGATTTCTGTATAAGAGTAGGTATCAT
TAAACCAACCACCGAGGGTAAATACTTCCATGAAGATGTGTCTGAAGATGCCTAT
